Addgene plasmid #53051: pSP64-hERG1a
Purpose: Expresses alpha subunit of hERG1a K channel in Xenopus oocytes
Depositing lab: Michael Sanguinetti. Depositing organization: University of Utah. Publication: A structural basis for drug-induced long QT syndrome. Mitcheson JS, Chen J, Lin M, Culberson C, Sanguinetti MC. Proc Natl Acad Sci U S A. 2000 Oct 24;97(22):12329-33. 10.1073/pnas.210244497 PubMed 11005845.
Backbone
  Vector backbone: pSP64
  Backbone manufacturer: Promega
  Backbone size w/o insert (bp): 3017
  Total vector size (bp): 6497
  Vector type: Xenopus Oocyte Expression
Growth in bacteria
  Bacterial resistance: Ampicillin, 100 μg/mL
  Growth temperature: 37°C
  Growth strain: XL1 Blue
  Copy number: High Copy
Gene/Insert
  Gene/Insert name: Potassium voltage-gated channel subfamily H member 2 (alt name: ERG1, HERG, LQT2, HERG1, Kv11.1, KCNH2)
  Species: H. sapiens (human)
  Insert size (bp): 3480
  Entrez Gene: KCNH2 (a.k.a. ERG-1, ERG1, H-ERG, HERG, HERG1, Kv11.1, LQT2, SQT1)
  Promoter: SP6
  Cloning method: Restriction Enzyme; 5′ cloning site HindIII (not destroyed); 3′ cloning site BamHI (not destroyed)
  Sequencing primers: 5′ SP6
Terms and licenses: Academic/Nonprofit Terms; Industry Terms: Not Available to Industry
How to cite: pSP64-hERG1a was a gift from Michael Sanguinetti (Addgene plasmid # 53051 ; http://n2t.net/addgene:53051 ; RRID:Addgene_53051)
