[The description below was written by a language model from this plasmid's Addgene catalogue record and pLannotate feature annotations shown in this document.]
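Description:
pSP64-hERG1a is a Xenopus oocyte expression construct built on the Promega pSP64 in vitro transcription vector (about 3.0 kb), giving a total plasmid size of 6,497 bp. It is propagated in E. coli as a high-copy plasmid through a ColE1/pUC-type origin of replication and is selected with ampicillin via the β-lactamase (AmpR) gene and its native promoter. The annotated sequence also shows backbone remnants with no apparent functional role in this construct: a lac promoter/operator with CAP binding site, and fragments of lacI, rop, bom and the tetracycline resistance gene inherited from pBR322-derived ancestry.

The payload is the roughly 3.5 kb human KCNH2 coding sequence (also known as hERG, ERG1, Kv11.1 or LQT2), encoding the hERG1a alpha subunit of the voltage-gated potassium channel. It was inserted between HindIII and BamHI sites, both retained, and lies immediately downstream of the bacteriophage SP6 promoter; on the circular map the promoter sits at the end of the numbered sequence and reads across the origin of numbering into the coding region. No epitope tags or reporters are annotated. Because SP6 RNA polymerase is not present in eukaryotic cells, this arrangement is designed for in vitro synthesis of cRNA from the plasmid template, which is then introduced into Xenopus oocytes to produce functional channels. According to the record, the plasmid is used to express the hERG1a subunit in oocytes, and the associated publication concerns the structural basis of drug-induced long QT syndrome, consistent with use in electrophysiological studies of channel function and drug block.
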