Features (pLannotate 1.2.2; 12 found; start..end, strand, type, name):
     13..3489    +  CDS            KCNH2: KCNH2_HUMAN - Also known as ERG, ERG1, HERG. Experimental evidence at protein level: Swiss-Prot protein existence level 1. [Isoform B-USO]: Has no channel activity by itself, but modulates channel characteristics by forming heterotetramers with other isoforms which are retained intracellularly and undergo ubiquitin- dependent degradation. From Homo sapiens (Human).
   3583..3599    -  protein_bind   lac operator: The lac repressor binds to the lac operator to inhibit transcription in E. coli. This inhibition can be relieved by adding lactose or isopropyl-β-D-thiogalactopyranoside (IPTG). lac repressor encoded by lacI
   3607..3637    -  promoter       lac promoter: promoter for the E. coli lac operon
   3652..3673    -  protein_bind   CAP binding site: CAP binding activates transcription in the presence of cAMP. E. coli catabolite activator protein
   3686..3778    -  CDS            lacI (fragment): lac repressor; lacI; The lac repressor binds to the lac operator to inhibit transcription in E. coli. This inhibition can be relieved by adding lactose or isopropyl-β-D-thiogalactopyranoside (IPTG).
   3961..4549    -  rep_origin     ori: high-copy-number ColE1/pMB1/pBR322/pUC origin of replication
   4720..5580    -  CDS            AmpR: β-lactamase; bla; confers resistance to ampicillin, carbenicillin, and related antibiotics
   5581..5685    -  promoter       AmpR promoter: bla
   5780..5815    +  CDS            rop (fragment): Rop protein, which maintains plasmids at low copy number; rop
   5917..5967    +  misc_feature   bom (fragment): basis of mobility region from pBR322
   5967..6246    -  CDS            TcR (fragment): tetracycline efflux protein; tet; confers resistance to tetracycline
   6475..6493    +  promoter       SP6 promoter: promoter for bacteriophage SP6 RNA polymerase
>Addgene plasmid #53051 | pSP64-hERG1a | depositor full sequence | sequence record 82514 | pSP64-hERG1a sequence 6497 bps
AAGCTTCTCAGGATGCCGGTGCGGAGGGGCCACGTCGCGCCGCAGAACACCTTCCTGGACACCATCATCC
GCAAGTTTGAGGGCCAGAGCCGTAAGTTCATCATCGCCAACGCTCGGGTGGAGAACTGCGCCGTCATCTA
CTGCAACGACGGCTTCTGCGAGCTGTGCGGCTACTCGCGGGCCGAGGTGATGCAGCGACCCTGCACCTGC
GACTTCCTGCACGGGCCGCGCACGCAGCGCCGCGCTGCCGCGCAGATCGCGCAGGCACTGCTGGGCGCCG
AGGAGCGCAAAGTGGAAATCGCCTTCTACCGGAAAGATGGGAGCTGCTTCCTATGTCTGGTGGATGTGGT
GCCCGTGAAGAACGAGGATGGGGCTGTCATCATGTTCATCCTCAATTTCGAGGTGGTGATGGAGAAGGAC
ATGGTGGGGTCCCCGGCTCATGACACCAACCACCGGGGCCCCCCCACCAGCTGGCTGGCCCCAGGCCGCG
CCAAGACCTTCCGCCTGAAGCTGCCCGCGCTGCTGGCGCTGACGGCCCGGGAGTCGTCGGTGCGGTCGGG
CGGCGCGGGCGGCGCGGGCGCCCCGGGGGCCGTGGTGGTGGACGTGGACCTGACGCCCGCGGCACCCAGC
AGCGAGTCGCTGGCCCTGGACGAAGTGACAGCCATGGACAACCACGTGGCAGGGCTCGGGCCCGCGGAGG
AGCGGCGTGCGCTGGTGGGTCCCGGCTCTCCGCCCCGCAGCGCGCCCGGCCAGCTCCCATCGCCCCGGGC
GCACAGCCTCAACCCCGACGCCTCGGGCTCCAGCTGCAGCCTGGCCCGGACGCGCTCCCGAGAAAGCTGC
GCCAGCGTGCGCCGCGCCTCGTCGGCCGACGACATCGAGGCCATGCGCGCCGGGGTGCTGCCCCCGCCAC
CGCGCCACGCCAGCACCGGGGCCATGCACCCACTGCGCAGCGGCTTGCTCAACTCCACCTCGGACTCCGA
CCTCGTGCGCTACCGCACCATTAGCAAGATTCCCCAAATCACCCTCAACTTTGTGGACCTCAAGGGCGAC
CCCTTCTTGGCTTCGCCCACCAGTGACCGTGAGATCATAGCACCTAAGATAAAGGAGCGAACCCACAATG
TCACTGAGAAGGTCACCCAGGTCCTGTCCCTGGGCGCCGACGTGCTGCCTGAGTACAAGCTGCAGGCACC
GCGCATCCACCGCTGGACCATCCTGCATTACAGCCCCTTCAAGGCCGTGTGGGACTGGCTCATCCTGCTG
CTGGTCATCTACACGGCTGTCTTCACACCCTACTCGGCTGCCTTCCTGCTGAAGGAGACGGAAGAAGGCC
CGCCTGCTACCGAGTGTGGCTACGCGTGCCAGCCGCTGGCTGTGGTGGACCTCATCGTGGACATCATGTT
CATTGTGGACATCCTCATCAACTTCCGCACCACCTACGTCAATGCCAACGAGGAGGTGGTCAGCCACCCC
GGCCGCATCGCCGTCCACTACTTCAAGGGCTGGTTCCTCATCGACATGGTGGCCGCCATCCCCTTCGACC
TGCTCATCTTCGGCTCTGGCTCTGAGGAGCTGATCGGGCTGCTGAAGACTGCGCGGCTGCTGCGGCTGGT
GCGCGTGGCGCGGAAGCTGGATCGCTACTCAGAGTACGGCGCGGCCGTGCTGTTCTTGCTCATGTGCACC
TTTGCGCTCATCGCGCACTGGCTAGCCTGCATCTGGTACGCCATCGGCAACATGGAGCAGCCACACATGG
ACTCACGCATCGGCTGGCTGCACAACCTGGGCGACCAGATAGGCAAACCCTACAACAGCAGCGGCCTGGG
CGGCCCCTCCATCAAGGACAAGTATGTGACGGCGCTCTACTTCACCTTCAGCAGCCTCACCAGTGTGGGC
TTCGGCAACGTCTCTCCCAACACCAACTCAGAGAAGATCTTCTCCATCTGCGTCATGCTCATTGGCTCCC
TCATGTATGCTAGCATCTTCGGCAACGTGTCGGCCATCATCCAGCGGCTGTACTCGGGCACAGCCCGCTA
CCACACACAGATGCTGCGGGTGCGGGAGTTCATCCGCTTCCACCAGATCCCCAATCCCCTGCGCCAGCGC
CTCGAGGAGTACTTCCAGCACGCCTGGTCCTACACCAACGGCATCGACATGAACGCGGTGCTGAAGGGCT
TCCCTGAGTGCCTGCAGGCTGACATCTGCCTGCACCTGAACCGCTCACTGCTGCAGCACTGCAAACCCTT
CCGAGGGGCCACCAAGGGCTGCCTTCGGGCCCTGGCCATGAAGTTCAAGACCACACATGCACCGCCAGGG
GACACACTGGTGCATGCTGGGGACCTGCTCACCGCCCTGTACTTCATCTCCCGGGGCTCCATCGAGATCC
TGCGGGGCGACGTCGTCGTGGCCATCCTGGGGAAGAATGACATCTTTGGGGAGCCTCTGAACCTGTATGC
AAGGCCTGGCAAGTCGAACGGGGATGTGCGGGCCCTCACCTACTGTGACCTACACAAGATCCATCGGGAC
GACCTGCTGGAGGTGCTGGACATGTACCCTGAGTTCTCCGACCACTTCTGGTCCAGCCTGGAGATCACCT
TCAACCTGCGAGATACCAACATGATCCCGGGCTCCCCCGGCAGTACGGAGTTAGAGGGTGGCTTCAGTCG
GCAACGCAAGCGCAAGTTGTCCTTCCGCAGGCGCACGGACAAGGACACGGAGCAGCCAGGGGAGGTGTCG
GCCTTGGGGCCGGGCCGGGCGGGGGCAGGGCCGAGTAGCCGGGGCCGGCCGGGGGGGCCGTGGGGGGAGA
GCCCGTCCAGTGGCCCCTCCAGCCCTGAGAGCAGTGAGGATGAGGGCCCAGGCCGCAGCTCCAGCCCCCT
CCGCCTGGTGCCCTTCTCCAGCCCCAGGCCCCCCGGAGAGCCGCCGGGTGGGGAGCCCCTGATGGAGGAC
TGCGAGAAGAGCAGCGACACTTGCAACCCCCTGTCAGGCGCCTTCTCAGGAGTGTCCAACATTTTCAGCT
TCTGGGGGGACAGTCGGGGCCGCCAGTACCAGGAGCTCCCTCGATGCCCCGCCCCCACCCCCAGCCTCCT
CAACATCCCCCTCTCCAGCCCGGGTCGGCGGCCCCGGGGCGACGTGGAGAGCAGGCTGGATGCCCTCCAG
CGCCAGCTCAACAGGCTGGAGACCCGGCTGAGTGCAGACATGGCCACTGTCCTGCAGCTGCTACAGAGGC
AGATGACGCTGGTCCCGCCCGCCTACAGTGCTGTGACCACCCCGGGGCCTGGCCCCACTTCCACATCCCC
GCTGTTGCCCGTCAGCCCCCTCCCCACCCTCACCTTGGACTCGCTTTCTCAGGTTTCCCAGTTCATGGCG
TGTGAGGAGCTGCCCCCGGGGGCCCCAGAGCTTCCCCAAGAAGGCCCCACACGACGCCTCTCCCTACCGG
GCCAGCTGGGGGCCCTCACCTCCCAGCCCCTGCACAGACACGGCTCGGACCCGGGCAGTTAGTGGGGCTG
CCCAGTGTGGACACGTGGCTCACCCGGATCCCCGGGCGAGCTCGAATTCGTAATCATGGTCATAGCTGTT
TCCTGTGTGAAATTGTTATCCGCTCACAATTCCACACAACATACGAGCCGGAAGCATAAAGTGTAAAGCC
TGGGGTGCCTAATGAGTGAGCTAACTCACATTAATTGCGTTGCGCTCACTGCCCGCTTTCCAGTCGGGAA
ACCTGTCGTGCCAGCTGCATTAATGAATCGGCCAACGCGCGGGGAGAGGCGGTTTGCGTATTGGGCGCTC
TTCCGCTTCCTCGCTCACTGACTCGCTGCGCTCGGTCGTTCGGCTGCGGCGAGCGGTATCAGCTCACTCA
AAGGCGGTAATACGGTTATCCACAGAATCAGGGGATAACGCAGGAAAGAACATGTGAGCAAAAGGCCAGC
AAAAGGCCAGGAACCGTAAAAAGGCCGCGTTGCTGGCGTTTTTCCATAGGCTCCGCCCCCCTGACGAGCA
TCACAAAAATCGACGCTCAAGTCAGAGGTGGCGAAACCCGACAGGACTATAAAGATACCAGGCGTTTCCC
CCTGGAAGCTCCCTCGTGCGCTCTCCTGTTCCGACCCTGCCGCTTACCGGATACCTGTCCGCCTTTCTCC
CTTCGGGAAGCGTGGCGCTTTCTCATAGCTCACGCTGTAGGTATCTCAGTTCGGTGTAGGTCGTTCGCTC
CAAGCTGGGCTGTGTGCACGAACCCCCCGTTCAGCCCGACCGCTGCGCCTTATCCGGTAACTATCGTCTT
GAGTCCAACCCGGTAAGACACGACTTATCGCCACTGGCAGCAGCCACTGGTAACAGGATTAGCAGAGCGA
GGTATGTAGGCGGTGCTACAGAGTTCTTGAAGTGGTGGCCTAACTACGGCTACACTAGAAGGACAGTATT
TGGTATCTGCGCTCTGCTGAAGCCAGTTACCTTCGGAAAAAGAGTTGGTAGCTCTTGATCCGGCAAACAA
ACCACCGCTGGTAGCGGTGGTTTTTTTGTTTGCAAGCAGCAGATTACGCGCAGAAAAAAAGGATCTCAAG
AAGATCCTTTGATCTTTTCTACGGGGTCTGACGCTCAGTGGAACGAAAACTCACGTTAAGGGATTTTGGT
CATGAGATTATCAAAAAGGATCTTCACCTAGATCCTTTTAAATTAAAAATGAAGTTTTAAATCAATCTAA
AGTATATATGAGTAAACTTGGTCTGACAGTTACCAATGCTTAATCAGTGAGGCACCTATCTCAGCGATCT
GTCTATTTCGTTCATCCATAGTTGCCTGACTCCCCGTCGTGTAGATAACTACGATACGGGAGGGCTTACC
ATCTGGCCCCAGTGCTGCAATGATACCGCGAGACCCACGCTCACCGGCTCCAGATTTATCAGCAATAAAC
CAGCCAGCCGGAAGGGCCGAGCGCAGAAGTGGTCCTGCAACTTTATCCGCCTCCATCCAGTCTATTAATT
GTTGCCGGGAAGCTAGAGTAAGTAGTTCGCCAGTTAATAGTTTGCGCAACGTTGTTGCCATTGCTACAGG
CATCGTGGTGTCACGCTCGTCGTTTGGTATGGCTTCATTCAGCTCCGGTTCCCAACGATCAAGGCGAGTT
ACATGATCCCCCATGTTGTGCAAAAAAGCGGTTAGCTCCTTCGGTCCTCCGATCGTTGTCAGAAGTAAGT
TGGCCGCAGTGTTATCACTCATGGTTATGGCAGCACTGCATAATTCTCTTACTGTCATGCCATCCGTAAG
ATGCTTTTCTGTGACTGGTGAGTACTCAACCAAGTCATTCTGAGAATAGTGTATGCGGCGACCGAGTTGC
TCTTGCCCGGCGTCAATACGGGATAATACCGCGCCACATAGCAGAACTTTAAAAGTGCTCATCATTGGAA
AACGTTCTTCGGGGCGAAAACTCTCAAGGATCTTACCGCTGTTGAGATCCAGTTCGATGTAACCCACTCG
TGCACCCAACTGATCTTCAGCATCTTTTACTTTCACCAGCGTTTCTGGGTGAGCAAAAACAGGAAGGCAA
AATGCCGCAAAAAAGGGAATAAGGGCGACACGGAAATGTTGAATACTCATACTCTTCCTTTTTCAATATT
ATTGAAGCATTTATCAGGGTTATTGTCTCATGAGCGGATACATATTTGAATGTATTTAGAAAAATAAACA
AATAGGGGTTCCGCGCACATTTCCCCGAAAAGTGCCACCTGACGTCTAAGAAACCATTATTATCATGACA
TTAACCTATAAAAATAGGCGTATCACGAGGCCCTTTCGTCTCGCGCGTTTCGGTGATGACGGTGAAAACC
TCTGACACATGCAGCTCCCGGAGACGGTCACAGCTTGTCTGTAAGCGGATGCCGGGAGCAGACAAGCCCG
TCAGGGCGCGTCAGCGGGTGTTGGCGGGTGTCGGGGCTGGCTTAACTATGCGGCATCAGAGCAGATTGTA
CTGAGAGTGCACCATATCGACGCTCTCCCTTATGCGACTCCTGCATTAGGAAGCAGCCCAGTAGTAGGTT
GAGGCCGTTGAGCACCGCCGCCGCAAGGAATGGTGCATGCAAGGAGATGGCGCCCAACAGTCCCCCGGCC
ACGGGGCCTGCCACCATACCCACGCCGAAACAAGCGCTCATGAGCCCGAAGTGGCGAGCCCGATCTTCCC
CATCGGTGATGTCGGCGATATAGGCGCCAGCAACCGCACCTGTGGCGCCGGTGATGCCGGCCACGATGCG
TCCGGCGTAGAGGATCTGGCTAGCGATGACCCTGCTGATTGGTTCGCTGACCATTTCCGGGGTGCGGAAC
GGCGTTACCAGAAACTCAGAAGGTTCGTCCAACCAAACCGACTCTGACGGCAGTTTACGAGAGAGATGAT
AGGGTCTGCTTCAGTAAGCCAGATGCTACACAATTAGGCTTGTACATATTGTCGTTAGAACGCGGCTACA
ATTAATACATAACCTTATGTATCATACACATACGATTTAGGTGACACTATAGAATAC
