>Addgene plasmid #53051 | pSP64-hERG1a | addgene partial sequence | sequence record 85610 | SP6 5'-ATTTAGGTGACACTATAG-3'
GCGGAGGGGCCACGTCGCGCCGCAGAACACCTTCCTGGACACCATCATCCGCAAGTTTGAGGGCCAGAGC
CGTAAGTTCATCATCGCCAACGCTCGGGTGGAGAACTGCGCCGTCATCTACTGCAACGACGGCTTCTGCG
AGCTGTGCGGCTACTCGCGGGCCGAGGTGATGCAGCGACCCTGCACCTGCGACTTCCTGCACGGGCCGCG
CACGCAGCGCCGCGCTGCCGCGCAGATCGCGCAGGCACTGCTGGGCGCCGAGGAGCGCAAAGTGGAAATC
GCCTTCTACCGGAAAGATGGGAGCTGCTTCCTATGTCTGGTGGATGTGGTGCCCGTGAAGAACGAGGATG
GGGCTGTCATCATGTTCATCCTCAATTTCGAGGTGGTGATGGAGAAGGACATGGTGGGGTCCCCGGCTCA
TGACACCAACCACCGGGGCCCCCCCACCAGCTGGCTGGCCCCAGGCCGCGCCAAGACCTTCCGCCTGAAG
CTGCCCGCGCTGCTGGCGCTGACGGCCCGGGAGTCGTCGGTGCGGTCGGGCGGCGCGGGCGGCGCGGGCG
CCCCGGGGGCCGTGGTGGTGGACGTGGACCTGACGCCCGCGGCACCCAGCAGCGAGTCGCTGGCCCTGGA
CGAAGTGACAGCCATGGACAACCACGTGGCAGGGCTCGGGCCCGCGGAGGAGCGGCGTGCGCTGGTGGGT
CCCGGCTCTCCGCCCCGCAGCGCGCCCGGCCAGCTCCCATCGCCCCGGGCGCACAGCCTC
