>Addgene plasmid #53051 | pSP64-hERG1a | addgene partial sequence | sequence record 86158 | hERG1a-F1 5'-ccttcgacctgctcatcttc-3'
AGACTGCGCGGCTGCTGCGGCTGGTGCGCGTGGCGCGGAAGCTGGATCGCTACTCAGAGTACGGCGCGGC
CGTGCTGTTCTTGCTCATGTGCACCTTTGCGCTCATCGCGCACTGGCTAGCCTGCATCTGGTACGCCATC
GGCAACATGGAGCAGCCACACATGGACTCACGCATCGGCTGGCTGCACAACCTGGGCGACCAGATAGGCA
AACCCTACAACAGCAGCGGCCTGGGCGGCCCCTCCATCAAGGACAAGTATGTGACGGCGCTCTACTTCAC
CTTCAGCAGCCTCACCAGTGTGGGCTTCGGCAACGTCTCTCCCAACACCAACTCAGAGAAGATCTTCTCC
ATCTGCGTCATGCTCATTGGCTCCCTCATGTATGCTAGCATCTTCGGCAACGTGTCGGCCATCATCCAGC
GGCTGTACTCGGGCACAGCCCGCTACCACACACAGATGCTGCGGGTGCGGGAGTTCATCCGCTTCCACCA
GATCCCCAATCCCCTGCGCCAGCGCCTCGAGGAGTACTTCCAGCACGCCTGGTCCTACACCAACGGCATC
GACATGAACGCGGTGCTGAAGGGCTTCCCTGAGTGCCTGCAGGCTGACATCTGCCTGCACCTGAACCGCT
CACTGCTGCAGCACTGCAAACCCTTCCGAGGGGCCACCAAGGGCTGCCTTCGGGCCCTGGCCATGAAGTT
CAAGACCACACATGCACCGCCAGGGGACACACTGGTGCATGCTGGGGACCTGCTCACCGCCCTGTACTTC
ATCTCCCGGGGCTCCATCGAGATCCTGCGGGGCGACGTCGTCGTGGCCATCCTGGGGAAGAATGACATCT
TTGGGGAGCCTCTGAACCTGTATGCAAGGCCTGGCAAGTCGAACGGGGATGTGCGGGCCC
