>Addgene plasmid #53051 | pSP64-hERG1a | addgene partial sequence | sequence record 89481 | DSCP-F 5'-GAGCTCGCCCGGGGATC-3'
CCCACTAACTGCCCGGGTCCGAGCCGTGTCTGTGCAGGGGCTGGGAGGTGAGGGCCCCCAGCTGGCCCGG
TAGGGAGAGGCGTCGTGTGGGGCCTTCTTGGGGAAGCTCTGGGGCCCCCGGGGGCAGCTCCTCACACGCC
ATGAACTGGGAAACCTGAGAAAGCGAGTCCAAGGTGAGGGTGGGGAGGGGGCTGACGGGCAACAGCGGGG
ATGTGGAAGTGGGGCCAGGCCCCGGGGTGGTCACAGCACTGTAGGCGGGCGGGACCAGCGTCATCTGCCT
CTGTAGCAGCTGCAGGACAGTGGCCATGTCTGCACTCAGCCGGGTCTCCAGCCTGTTGAGCTGGCGCTGG
AGGGCATCCAGCCTGCTCTCCACGTCGCCCCGGGGCCGCCGACCCGGGCTGGAGAGGGGGATGTTGAGGA
GGCTGGGGGTGGGGGCGGGGCATCGAGGGAGCTCCTGGTACTGGCGGCCCCGACTGTCCCCCCAGAAGCT
GAAAATGTTGGACACTCCTGAGAAGGCGCCTGACAGGGGGTTGCAAGTGTCGCTGCTCTTCTCGCAGTCC
TCCATCAGGGGCTCCCCACCCGGCGGCTCTCCGGGGGGCCTGGGGCTGGAGAAGGGCACCAGGCGGAGGG
GGCTGGAGCTGCGGCCTGGGCCCTCATCCTCACTGCTCTCA
